Addgene plasmid #135215: pDEST mpeg1:tomato-CAAX
Purpose: Red tagged macrophages
Depositing lab: David Tobin. Depositing organization: Duke University. Publication: Interception of host angiogenic signalling limits mycobacterial growth. Oehlers SH, Cronan MR, Scott NR, Thomas MI, Okuda KS, Walton EM, Beerman RW, Crosier PS, Tobin DM. Nature. 2015 Jan 29;517(7536):612-5. doi: 10.1038/nature13967. Epub 2014 Nov 24. PubMed 25470057.
Backbone
  Vector backbone: pDestTol2
  Vector type: Zebrafish Expression
Growth in bacteria
  Bacterial resistance: Ampicillin, 100 μg/mL
  Growth temperature: 37°C
  Growth strain: DH5alpha
  Copy number: High Copy
Gene/Insert
  Gene/Insert name: mpeg1 and tdTomato
  Species: D. rerio (zebrafish)
  Cloning method: Gateway Cloning
Terms and licenses: Academic/Nonprofit Terms; Industry Terms: Not Available to Industry
How to cite: pDEST mpeg1:tomato-CAAX was a gift from David Tobin (Addgene plasmid # 135215 ; http://n2t.net/addgene:135215 ; RRID:Addgene_135215)
