[The description below was written by a language model from this plasmid's Addgene catalogue record and pLannotate feature annotations shown in this document.]
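Description:
pDEST mpeg1:tomato-CAAX is a zebrafish expression plasmid of about 8 kb, assembled by multisite Gateway cloning into the pDestTol2 destination backbone. It is propagated in E. coli as a high-copy plasmid using a ColE1/pUC-type origin and is selected with ampicillin through the β-lactamase (AmpR) gene and its promoter. The annotation also picks up a partial M13/f1 phage origin and pBluescript-derived remnants (lac promoter/operator, T3 and T7 promoters, MCS fragments). These appear to be carried over from the backbone and entry clones rather than serving the payload. A short match to medaka tyrosinase flanks the cassette. This is consistent with Tol2 transposon arm sequence, since Tol2 was originally isolated from that locus, although the Tol2 arms themselves are not explicitly annotated.

The payload lies on the reverse strand between attB4 and attB3. The roughly 1.9 kb unannotated stretch between attB4 and attB1 occupies the 5′ entry position and presumably holds the zebrafish mpeg1 promoter named in the record, a regulatory element used for macrophage-restricted expression. Between attB1 and attB2 sits the full tdTomato coding sequence fused at its C-terminus to a short H-Ras fragment. That fragment supplies the CAAX prenylation motif, which anchors the red fluorescent protein to the plasma membrane and outlines cell shape. An SV40 polyadenylation signal occupies the 3′ element between attB2 and attB3, and a second SV40 poly(A) copy lies just beyond in the backbone.

The stated purpose is red labelling of macrophages. In a Tol2 backbone, such a construct is typically used with transposase to generate transient or stable transgenic zebrafish for live imaging of macrophage morphology and behaviour.
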