Features (pLannotate 1.2.2; 26 found; start..end, strand, type, name):
      1..55      +  rep_origin     RSF ori (fragment): Plasmids containing the RSF 1030 origin of replication can be propagated in E. coli cells that contain additional plasmids with compatible origins.
     57..149     +  CDS            lacI (fragment): lac repressor; lacI; The lac repressor binds to the lac operator to inhibit transcription in E. coli. This inhibition can be relieved by adding lactose or isopropyl-β-D-thiogalactopyranoside (IPTG).
    162..183     +  protein_bind   CAP binding site: CAP binding activates transcription in the presence of cAMP. E. coli catabolite activator protein
    198..228     +  promoter       lac promoter: promoter for the E. coli lac operon
    236..252     +  protein_bind   lac operator: The lac repressor binds to the lac operator to inhibit transcription in E. coli. This inhibition can be relieved by adding lactose or isopropyl-β-D-thiogalactopyranoside (IPTG). lac repressor encoded by lacI
    297..315     +  promoter       T3 promoter: promoter for bacteriophage T3 RNA polymerase
    328..368     +  misc_feature   MCS (fragment): pBluescript multiple cloning site
    934..1017    +  CDS            large T antigen (fragment): large T antigen from SV40 (simian virus 40)
   1040..1174    +  polyA_signal   SV40 poly(A) signal: SV40 polyadenylation signal
   1190..1210    -  CDS            lacZα (fragment): LacZα fragment of β-galactosidase; lacZ fragment
   1214..1234    +  protein_bind   attB3: mutant version of attB; core recombination site for the Gateway® BP reaction BP Clonase™
   1297..1431    +  polyA_signal   SV40 poly(A) signal: SV40 polyadenylation signal
   1434..1454    +  protein_bind   attB2: mutant version of attB; core recombination site for the Gateway® BP reaction BP Clonase™
   1464..1525    -  CDS            H-Ras (fragment): human small GTPase proto-oncoprotein
   1525..2952    -  CDS            tdTomato: tdTomato is a basic (constitutively fluorescent) orange fluorescent protein published in 2004, derived from Discosoma sp.. It is reported to be a somewhat slowly-maturing tandem dimer with low acid sensitivity.
   2961..2981    -  protein_bind   attB1: mutant version of attB; core recombination site for the Gateway® BP reaction BP Clonase™
   2982..3000    +  promoter       T3 promoter: promoter for bacteriophage T3 RNA polymerase
   3013..3084    +  misc_feature   MCS (fragment): pBluescript multiple cloning site
   4942..4962    +  misc_feature   MCS (fragment): pBluescript multiple cloning site
   4971..4989    -  promoter       T7 promoter: promoter for bacteriophage T7 RNA polymerase
   4991..5011    -  protein_bind   attB4: mutant version of attB; core recombination site for the Gateway® BP reaction BP Clonase™
   5593..5880    -  CDS            tyr (fragment) (sequence partly withheld): TYRO_ORYLA - Also known as tyro. Experimental evidence at transcript level: Swiss-Prot protein existence level 2. This is a copper-containing oxidase that functions in the formation of pigments such as melanins and other polyphenolic compounds. From Oryzias latipes (Japanese rice fish) (Japanese killifish).
   5880..6101    +  rep_origin     M13 ori (fragment) (sequence partly withheld): M13 bacteriophage origin of replication; arrow indicates direction of (+) strand synthesis
   6127..6231    +  promoter       AmpR promoter: bla
   6232..7092    +  CDS            AmpR: β-lactamase; bla; confers resistance to ampicillin, carbenicillin, and related antibiotics
   7263..7851    +  rep_origin     ori: high-copy-number ColE1/pMB1/pBR322/pUC origin of replication
>Addgene plasmid #135215 | pDEST mpeg1:tomato-CAAX | addgene full sequence | sequence record 267042 | Addgene NGS Result
GCTCGCCGCAGCCGAACGACCGAGCGCAGCGAGTCAGTGAGCGAGGAAGCGGAAGAGCGCCCAATACGCA
AACCGCCTCTCCCCGCGCGTTGGCCGATTCATTAATGCAGCTGGCACGACAGGTTTCCCGACTGGAAAGC
GGGCAGTGAGCGCAACGCAATTAATGTGAGTTAGCTCACTCATTAGGCACCCCAGGCTTTACACTTTATG
CTTCCGGCTCGTATGTTGTGTGGAATTGTGAGCGGATAACAATTTCACACAGGAAACAGCTATGACCATG
ATTACGCCAAGCGCGCAATTAACCCTCACTAAAGGGAACAAAAGCTGGAGCTCCACCGCGGTGGCGGCCG
CTCTAGAACTAGTGGATCTGCTGGGCTTGCTGAAGGTAGGGGGTCAAGAACCAGAGGTGTAAAGTACTTG
AGTAATTTTACTTGATTACTGTACTTAAGTATTATTTTTGGGGATTTTTACTTTACTTGAGTACAATTAA
AAATCAATACTTTTACTTTTACTTAATTACATTTTTTTAGAAAAAAAAGTACTTTTTACTCCTTACAATT
TTATTTACAGTCAAAAAGTACTTATTTTTTGGAGATCACTTCATTCTATTTTCCCTTGCTATTACCAAAC
CAATTGAATTGCGCTGATGCCCAGTTTAATTTAAATGTTATTTATTCTGCCTATGAAAATCGTTTTCACA
TTATATGAAATTGGTCAGACATGTTCATTGGTCCTTTGGAAGTGACGTCATGTCACATCTATTACCACAA
TGCACAGCACCTTGACCTGGAAATTAGGGAAATTATAACAGTCAATCAGTGGAAGAAAATGGAGGAAGTA
TGTGATTCATCAGCAGCTGCGAGCAGCACAGTCCAAAATCAGCCACAGGATCAAGAGCACCCGTGGCCGT
ATCTTCGCAGATCTGATCTAGAGGATCATAATCAGCCATACCACATTTGTAGAGGTTTTACTTGCTTTAA
AAAACCTCCCACACCTCCCCCTGAACCTGAAACATAAAATGAATGCAATTGTTGTTGTTAACTTGTTTAT
TGCAGCTTATAATGGTTACAAATAAAGCAATAGCATCACAAATTTCACAAATAAAGCATTTTTTTCACTG
CATTCTAGTTGTGGTTTGTCCAAACTCATCAATGTATCTTATCATGTCTGGATCATCATCGATGGTACCG
TAAAACGACGGCCAGTGAATTATCAACTATGTATAATAAAGTTGGAAAAAACCTCCCACACCTCCCCCTG
AACCTGAAACATAAAATGAATGCAATTGTTGTTGTTAACTTGTTTATTGCAGCTTATAATGGTTACAAAT
AAAGCAATAGCATCACAAATTTCACAAATAAAGCATTTTTTTCACTGCATTCTAGTTGTGGTTTGTCCAA
ACTCATCAATGTATCTTATCATGTCTGGATCCCCCACTTTGTACAAGAAAGCTGGGTAGATCTAGGAGAG
CACACACTTGCAGCTCATGCAGCCGGGGCCACTCTCATCAGGAGGGTTCAGCTTCTTGTAGAGCTCGTCC
ATGCCGTACAGGAACAGGTGGTGGCGGCCCTCGGAGCGCTCGTACTGTTCCACGATGGTGTAGTCCTCGT
TGTGGGAGGTGATGTCCAGCTTGGTGTCCACGTAGTAGTAGCCGGGCAGTTGCACGGGCTTCTTGGCCAT
GTAGATGGTCTTGAACTCCACCAGGTAGTGGCCGCCGTCCTTCAGCTTCAGGGCCTGGTGGATCTCGCCC
TTCAGCACGCCGTCGCGGGGGTACAGGCGCTCGGTGGAGGCCTCCCAGCCCATGGTCTTCTTCTGCATTA
CGGGGCCGTCGGGGGGGAAGTTGGTGCCGCGCATCTTCACCTTGTAGATCAGCGTGCCGTCCTGCAGGGA
GGAGTCCTGGGTCACGGTCACCAGACCGCCGTCCTCGAAGTTCATCACGCGCTCCCACTTGAAGCCCTCG
GGGAAGGACAGCTTCTTGTAATCGGGGATGTCGGCGGGGTGCTTCACGTACGCCTTGGAGCCGTACATGA
ACTGGGGGGACAGGATGTCCCAGGCGAAGGGCAGGGGGCCGCCCTTGGTCACCTTCAGCTTGGCGGTCTG
GGTGCCCTCGTAGGGGCGGCCCTCGCCCTCGCCCTCGATCTCGAACTCGTGGCCGTTCATGGAGCCCTCC
ATGCGCACCTTGAAGCGCATGAACTCTTTGATGACGGCCATGTTGTTGTCCTCGGAGGAGGCGGTGCCGG
AGCTGCCGCTGCCGGTGCTGCCGGTGCCATGCCCCAGGAACAGGTGGTGGCGGCCCTCGGAGCGCTCGTA
CTGTTCCACGATGGTGTAGTCCTCGTTGTGGGAGGTGATGTCCAGCTTGGTGTCCACGTAGTAGTAGCCG
GGCAGTTGCACGGGCTTCTTGGCCATGTAGATGGTCTTGAACTCCACCAGGTAGTGGCCGCCGTCCTTCA
GCTTCAGGGCCTGGTGGATCTCGCCCTTCAGCACGCCGTCGCGGGGGTACAGGCGCTCGGTGGAGGCCTC
CCAGCCCATGGTCTTCTTCTGCATTACGGGGCCGTCGGGGGGGAAGTTGGTGCCGCGCATCTTCACCTTG
TAGATCAGCGTGCCGTCCTGCAGGGAGGAGTCCTGGGTCACGGTCACCAGACCGCCGTCCTCGAAGTTCA
TCACGCGCTCCCACTTGAAGCCCTCGGGGAAGGACAGCTTCTTGTAATCGGGGATGTCGGCGGGGTGCTT
CACGTACGCCTTGGAGCCGTACATGAACTGGGGGGACAGGATGTCCCAGGCGAAGGGCAGGGGGCCGCCC
TTGGTCACCTTCAGCTTGGCGGTCTGGGTGCCCTCGTAGGGGCGGCCCTCGCCCTCGCCCTCGATCTCGA
ACTCGTGGCCGTTCATGGAGCCCTCCATGCGCACCTTGAAGCGCATGAACTCTTTGATGACCTCCTCGCC
CTTGCTCACCATGGTCCAGCCTGCTTTTTTGTACAAACTTGAATTAACCCTCACTAAAGGGAACAAAAGC
TGGAGCTCCACCGCGGTGGCGGCCGCTCTAGAACTAGTGGATCCCCCGGGCTGCAGGAATTCGATATCAA
GCTTTGTTTTGCTGTCTCCTGCACTAATGTGATTTTCAATCAAATATGGTGATTATAGATTTTGCTGAGT
TCCTCAATAAAACCACTTCTCAGTTTCAAATCCGTGGGGGAAGGGTCATGAGACTATGAGGTTCCTCTTT
GTGTTTTGGTACCTTGCGTTCAAACGTTAAGTTGAAGGACAATTTCATGAAGTGAATGAATCAAATATAT
TTATATTTTTTGTGAAGTATGATCTGTTCAATAATAGATTTATATTTAAAGCTACGAAGGATTTTGATGA
GTCTTCAGAATGGTTTTGATGACGCAAGAGACTGTGCGTTTTAAATTTTCCATTGGCTTTGAAAGAGGAG
GAATTGAAATTGGTTGGCTTCTTGTTTTAGAAATGTACAAGATTAGCAGGTTTTTCAAATCCTCTTTATT
ATAAGCATCTCCTAAAACTGCTGTGAGCATAGGGGATCATGAAAGCCCTATAGCAGAATTTTCTTCAAAA
AAATAAGTCGGTACAACAATGAATCCTTATTTCCTTTCACTTTTTTTGTTCTCTCCACTTTTAAAAAAAC
ATCAGCTGCACTGACATTCAATTATTTTTCAGTAAAAACATTTAGTTGGGTTAACATAAGATTATTAGTT
TTCTGGAGAGGTGAACTACTCTGTAACAAAACTTTTTAAGTTGTGCCAACTGAACATTTTTTGTCTGCAG
AACTGGAATGCCTGATTTTGAGTGAACAAAAAAAAACATAATCCTTATATCCTTAGATTTTTCTTTTGTG
CTTAACTTTTTTCACCTTTAATTGACACAACAGTAGAGAGTATAGACAGGAAAGCATGGGGAGAGAGGCA
GGATTAGCAAAGGACATCGATGTGGGAATCAAACCAGCATCAGTGTGAACACTGGAGTGCCTTGTGTCAA
CACACTAATCACTACACCATTGGTGTTGACATGCATACAACCTTTGTAAACATCAGTTGCACTGACCTAA
AATATCTGAGGTTGAGTGAACAAAAAACTGTCTTTGTCCTGCCATGTTTTGATCCTTGTCTTGTTTATCA
TTATTGTTTTACCTCCTGTCCGGTTTCTAATTCTGTTTCTAATAATTGTTTTGTTAACATTTGTCTCTGT
TTTGTTTGTTGTGATAATGTATTATTTCTCAGTACCAATTTCCACAAGAGTTTTTTGTTCACTCAACTGA
TGTTTTCAAGTAAATGTTGGAGTTGATGGTGTAGTGGTTAGTGTGTTGACACCTGGCACTCCGGTGTTCA
TAGTGACCTGAGTTTGATTCCTACCTCCTGGTTCTATGCTCATCCCTCTCCTCTCCCAACACTTTCCTGT
CCATACTCCCTACTGTCGTTTCAAATAAAGGTGAAAAAAATGTTAAGTACACAAGAAAAAACAAAAGGAA
ATAAGGTTTGTTTGTTTTTTTGTTCACTCATCAAGCATTGTAGTTCTGCTGATAAAAATGTTTAGTTGGC
ACAACTTAAAAAGGTTTCTTACAGAGTAGTTCACCTCTCCAGAAAACTAATAATCTTATGTTAACCTAAC
TAAGTGTTTTTGTATTACTGACATACTGTATAATTTTAGGTCAGTGCAGTTGATGTTTCCAAAAGTTGAG
TGAACAAGAAAAAGCAAAAGGAAATATGCTTTTTGTAGTTGTTGTTGTTGTTGTTGTGCTGGATTAAGTT
ATTTTTTGTGTGCCAGCACAGTTGTATAATTTGTAATATTAAAGTACTGCAAAACTTACTGTAAATTATT
GGCAATAAATTGTCATATTTTAAAGGATTCTTGTTAAGTAAATTTTGTAATAGCTGTAAAAACATTTCTG
CTGCTTTCAAATAATTTCAGATGTCAGATGTGCTCCAACAACTCGAGGGGGGGCCCGGTACCCAATTCGC
CCTATAGTGAGTCGTATTACCAACTTTTCTATACAAAGTTGATAGCTTGGCGTAATCATGGTCATAGCTG
TTTCCTGCTCGAGGGCCCATCTGGCCTGTGTTTCAGACACCAGGGAGTCTCTGCTCACGTTTCCTGCTAT
TTGCAGCCTCTCTATCAAGACTAATACACCTCTTCCCGCATCGGCTGCCTGTGAGAGGCTTTTCAGCACT
GCAGGATTGCTTTTCAGCCCCAAAAGAGCTAGGCTTGACACTAACAATTTTGAGAATCAGCTTCTACTGA
AGTTAAATCTGAGGTTTTACAACTTTGAGTAGCGTGTACTGGCATTAGATTGTCTGTCTTATAGTTTGAT
AATTAAATACAAACAGTTCTAAAGCAGGATAAAACCTTGTATGCATTTCATTTAATGTTTTTTGAGATTA
AAAGCTTAAACAAGAATCTCTAGTTTTCTTTCTTGCTTTTACTTTTACTTCCTTAATACTCAAGTACAAT
TTTAATGGAGTACTTTTTTACTTTTACTCAAGTAAGATTCTAGCCAGATACTTTTACTTTTAATTGAGTA
AAATTTTCCCTAAGTACTTGTACTTTCACTTGAGTAAAATTTTTGAGTACTTTTTACACCTCTGTCAAGA
ACTCCTGGACAAACCTCTGACCTGTGTGGAACAGAGTGGATATGGGTGTCTGAACAGATATTCACGTCTT
TTGCAGATCAGAGGGCATTTCTGGTGTTGTGCAATGACCTGGGTCCAACAGGTAGGCGTACTCGTATCCA
AGAGCATTGTTGGACAGGAGGTAGTCTCCATTCCTATAAAGAGGAAGGAATGGCACCATGTAGTAGCCGT
CATTGTGGCCAATTGGTGCATTGGTACGTGGGTAGATGGACCGGGGAGGCTGATGAGTTCTTAGCCAGC
[32 nt withheld, positions 5880-5911]
CCTTTGACGTTGGAGTCCACGTTCTTT
[37 nt withheld, positions 5939-5975]
ACCCTATCTCGGTCTATTCTTTTGATTTATAAGGGATTTTGCCGATTTCGGCCTATTGGTTAAAAAATGA
GCTGATTTAACAAAAATTTAACGCGAATTTTAACAAAATATTAACGCTTACAATTTAGGTGGCACTTTTC
GGGGAAATGTGCGCGGAACCCCTATTTGTTTATTTTTCTAAATACATTCAAATATGTATCCGCTCATGAG
ACAATAACCCTGATAAATGCTTCAATAATATTGAAAAAGGAAGAGTATGAGTATTCAACATTTCCGTGTC
GCCCTTATTCCCTTTTTTGCGGCATTTTGCCTTCCTGTTTTTGCTCACCCAGAAACGCTGGTGAAAGTAA
AAGATGCTGAAGATCAGTTGGGTGCACGAGTGGGTTACATCGAACTGGATCTCAACAGCGGTAAGATCCT
TGAGAGTTTTCGCCCCGAAGAACGTTTTCCAATGATGAGCACTTTTAAAGTTCTGCTATGTGGCGCGGTA
TTATCCCGTATTGACGCCGGGCAAGAGCAACTCGGTCGCCGCATACACTATTCTCAGAATGACTTGGTTG
AGTACTCACCAGTCACAGAAAAGCATCTTACGGATGGCATGACAGTAAGAGAATTATGCAGTGCTGCCAT
AACCATGAGTGATAACACTGCGGCCAACTTACTTCTGACAACGATCGGAGGACCGAAGGAGCTAACCGCT
TTTTTGCACAACATGGGGGATCATGTAACTCGCCTTGATCGTTGGGAACCGGAGCTGAATGAAGCCATAC
CAAACGACGAGCGTGACACCACGATGCCTGTAGCAATGGCAACAACGTTGCGCAAACTATTAACTGGCGA
ACTACTTACTCTAGCTTCCCGGCAACAATTAATAGACTGGATGGAGGCGGATAAAGTTGCAGGACCACTT
CTGCGCTCGGCCCTTCCGGCTGGCTGGTTTATTGCTGATAAATCTGGAGCCGGTGAGCGTGGGTCTCGCG
GTATCATTGCAGCACTGGGGCCAGATGGTAAGCCCTCCCGTATCGTAGTTATCTACACGACGGGGAGTCA
GGCAACTATGGATGAACGAAATAGACAGATCGCTGAGATAGGTGCCTCACTGATTAAGCATTGGTAACTG
TCAGACCAAGTTTACTCATATATACTTTAGATTGATTTAAAACTTCATTTTTAATTTAAAAGGATCTAGG
TGAAGATCCTTTTTGATAATCTCATGACCAAAATGCCTTAACGTGAGTTTTCGTTCCACTGAGCGTCAGA
CCCCGTAGAAAAGATCAAAGGATCTTCTTGAGATCCTTTTTTTCTGCGCGTAATCTGCTGCTTGCAAACA
AAAAAACCACCGCTACCAGCGGTGGTTTGTTTGCCGGATCAAGAGCTACCAACTCTTTTTCCGAAGGTAA
CTGGCTTCAGCAGAGCGCAGATACCAAATACTGTTCTTCTAGTGTAGCCGTAGTTAGGCCACCACTTCAA
GAACTCTGTAGCACCGCCTACATACCTCGCTCTGCTAATCCTGTTACCAGTGGCTGCTGCCAGTGGCGAT
AAGTCGTGTCTTACCGGGTTGGACTCAAGACGATAGTTACCGGATAAGGCGCAGCGGTCGGGCTGAACGG
GGGGTTCGTGCACACAGCCCAGCTTGGAGCGAACGACCTACACCGAACTGAGATACCTACAGCGTGAGCT
ATGAGAAAGCGCCACGCTTCCCGAAGGGAGAAAGGCGGACAGGTATCCGGTAAGCGGCAGGGTCGGAACA
GGAGAGCGCACGAGGGAGCTTCCAGGGGGAAACGCCTGGTATCTTTATAGTCCTGTCGGGTTTCGCCACC
TCTGACTTGAGCGTCGATTTTTGTGATGCTCGTCAGGGGGGCGGAGCCTATGGAAAAACGCCAGCAACGC
GGCCTTTTTACGGTTCCTGGCCTTTTGCTGGCCTTTTGCTCACATGTTCTTTCCTGCGTTATCCCCTGAT
TCTGTGGATAACCGTATTACCGCCTTTGAGTGAGCTGATACC
