>Addgene plasmid #135215 | pDEST mpeg1:tomato-CAAX | depositor partial sequence | sequence record 260153 | mpeg1
TTGTTGGAGCACATCTGACATCTGAAATTATTTGAAAGCAGCAGAAATGTTTTTACAGCTATTACAAAAT
TTACTTAACAAGAATCCTTTAAAATATGACAATTTATTGCCAATAATTTACAGTAAGTTTTGCAGTACTT
TAATATTACAAATTATACAACTGTGCTGGCACACAAAAAATAACTTAATCCAGCACAACAACAACAACAA
CAACTACAAAAAGCATATTTCCTTTTGCTTTTTCTTGTTCACTCAACTTTTGGAAACATCAACTGCACTG
ACCTAAAATTATACAGTATGTCAGTAATACAAAAACACTTAGTTAGGTTAACATAAGATTATTAGTTTTC
TGGAGAGGTGAACTACTCTGTAAGAAACCTTTTTAAGTTGTGCCAACTAAACATTTTTATCAGCAGAACT
ACAATGCTTGATGAGTGAACAAAAAAACAAACAAACCTTATTTCCTTTTGTTTTTTCTTGTGTACTTAAC
ATTTTTTTCACCTTTATTTGAAACGACAGTAGGGAGTATGGACAGGAAAGTGTTGGGAGAGGAGAGGGAT
GAGCATAGAACCAGGAGGTAGGAATCAAACTCAGGTCACTATGAACACCGGAGTGCCAGGTGTCAACACA
CTAACCACTACACCATCAACTCCAACATTTACTTGAAAACATCAGTTGAGTGAACAAAAAACTCTTGTGG
AAATTGGTACTGAGAAATAATACATTATCACAACAAACAAAACAGAGACAAATGTTAACAAAACAATTAT
TAGAAACAGAATTAGAAACCGGACAGGAGGTAAAACAATAATGATAAACAAGACAAGGATCAAAACATGG
CAGGACAAAGACAGTTTTTTGTTCACTCAACCTCAGATATTTTAGGTCAGTGCAACTGATGTTTACAAAG
GTTGTATGCATGTCAACACCAATGGTGTAGTGATTAGTGTGTTGACACAAGGCACTCCAGTGTTCACACT
GATGCTGGTTTGATTCCCACATCGATGTCCTTTGCTAATCCTGCCTCTCTCCCCATGCTTTCCTGTCTAT
ACTCTCTACTGTTGTGTCAATTAAAGGTGAAAAAAGTTAAGCACAAAAGAAAAATCTAAGGATATAAGGA
TTATGTTTTTTTTTGTTCACTCAAAATCAGGCATTCCAGTTCTGCAGACAAAAAATGTTCAGTTGGCACA
ACTTAAAAAGTTTTGTTACAGAGTAGTTCACCTCTCCAGAAAACTAATAATCTTATGTTAACCCAACTAA
ATGTTTTTACTGAAAAATAATTGAATGTCAGTGCAGCTGATGTTTTTTTAAAAGTGGAGAGAACAAAAAA
AGTGAAAGGAAATAAGGATTCATTGTTGTACCGACTTATTTTTTTGAAGAAAATTCTGCTATAGGGCTTT
CATGATCCCCTATGCTCACAGCAGTTTTAGGAGATGCTTATAATAAAGAGGATTTGAAAAACCTGCTAAT
CTTGTACATTTCTAAAACAAGAAGCCAACCAATTTCAATTCCTCCTCTTTCAAAGCCAATGGAAAATTTA
AAACGCACAGTCTCTTGCGTCATCAAAACCATTCTGAAGACTCATCAAAATCCTTCGTAGCTTTAAATAT
AAATCTATTATTGAACAGATCATACTTCACAAAAAATATAAATATATTTGATTCATTCACTTCATGAAAT
TGTCCTTCAACTTAACGTTTGAACGCAAGGTACCAAAACACAAAGAGGAACCTCATAGTCTCATGACCCT
TCCCCCACGGATTTGAAACTGAGAAGTGGTTTTATTGAGGAACTCAGCAAAATCTATAATCACCATATTT
GATTGAAAATCACATTAGTGCAGGAGACAGCAAAACA
