>Addgene plasmid #135215 | pDEST mpeg1:tomato-CAAX | depositor partial sequence | sequence record 260154 | tomato-CAAX
ATGGTGAGCAAGGGCGAGGAGGTCATCAAAGAGTTCATGCGCTTCAAGGTGCGCATGGAGGGCTCCATGA
ACGGCCACGAGTTCGAGATCGAGGGCGAGGGCGAGGGCCGCCCCTACGAGGGCACCCAGACCGCCAAGCT
GAAGGTGACCAAGGGCGGCCCCCTGCCCTTCGCCTGGGACATCCTGTCCCCCCAGTTCATGTACGGCTCC
AAGGCGTACGTGAAGCACCCCGCCGACATCCCCGATTACAAGAAGCTGTCCTTCCCCGAGGGCTTCAAGT
GGGAGCGCGTGATGAACTTCGAGGACGGCGGTCTGGTGACCGTGACCCAGGACTCCTCCCTGCAGGACGG
CACGCTGATCTACAAGGTGAAGATGCGCGGCACCAACTTCCCCCCCGACGGCCCCGTAATGCAGAAGAAG
ACCATGGGCTGGGAGGCCTCCACCGAGCGCCTGTACCCCCGCGACGGCGTGCTGAAGGGCGAGATCCACC
AGGCCCTGAAGCTGAAGGACGGCGGCCACTACCTGGTGGAGTTCAAGACCATCTACATGGCCAAGAAGCC
CGTGCAACTGCCCGGCTACTACTACGTGGACACCAAGCTGGACATCACCTCCCACAACGAGGACTACACC
ATCGTGGAACAGTACGAGCGCTCCGAGGGCCGCCACCACCTGTTCCTGGGGCATGGCACCGGCAGCACCG
GCAGCGGCAGCTCCGGCACCGCCTCCTCCGAGGACAACAACATGGCCGTCATCAAAGAGTTCATGCGCTT
CAAGGTGCGCATGGAGGGCTCCATGAACGGCCACGAGTTCGAGATCGAGGGCGAGGGCGAGGGCCGCCCC
TACGAGGGCACCCAGACCGCCAAGCTGAAGGTGACCAAGGGCGGCCCCCTGCCCTTCGCCTGGGACATCC
TGTCCCCCCAGTTCATGTACGGCTCCAAGGCGTACGTGAAGCACCCCGCCGACATCCCCGATTACAAGAA
GCTGTCCTTCCCCGAGGGCTTCAAGTGGGAGCGCGTGATGAACTTCGAGGACGGCGGTCTGGTGACCGTG
ACCCAGGACTCCTCCCTGCAGGACGGCACGCTGATCTACAAGGTGAAGATGCGCGGCACCAACTTCCCCC
CCGACGGCCCCGTAATGCAGAAGAAGACCATGGGCTGGGAGGCCTCCACCGAGCGCCTGTACCCCCGCGA
CGGCGTGCTGAAGGGCGAGATCCACCAGGCCCTGAAGCTGAAGGACGGCGGCCACTACCTGGTGGAGTTC
AAGACCATCTACATGGCCAAGAAGCCCGTGCAACTGCCCGGCTACTACTACGTGGACACCAAGCTGGACA
TCACCTCCCACAACGAGGACTACACCATCGTGGAACAGTACGAGCGCTCCGAGGGCCGCCACCACCTGTT
CCTGTACGGCATGGACGAGCTCTACAAGAAGCTGAACCCTCCTGATGAGAGTGGCCCCGGCTGCATGAGC
TGCAAGTGTGTGCTCTCCTAG
